Addgene plasmid #36213: pCY 3020-02
Depositing lab: Anne Robinson. Depositing organization: University of Delaware. Publication: Cassette series designed for live-cell imaging of proteins and high-resolution techniques in yeast. Young CL, Raden DL, Caplan JL, Czymmek KJ, Robinson AS. Yeast. 2012 Mar;29(3-4):119-36. doi: 10.1002/yea.2895. Epub 2012 Apr 4. PubMed 22473760.
Backbone
  Vector backbone: pBS10
  Backbone manufacturer: Yeast Resource Center, University of Washington
  Backbone size w/o insert (bp): 4875
  Vector type: Yeast cassette for PCR and homologous recombination
  Selectable markers: Hygromycin
Growth in bacteria
  Bacterial resistance: Ampicillin, 100 μg/mL
  Growth temperature: 37°C
  Growth strain: DH5alpha
  Growth instructions: DH5alpha used for DNA recovery (i.e. DNA preps).
  Copy number: Unknown
Gene/Insert
  Gene/Insert name: yECFP
  Insert size (bp): 779
  Tag / fusion protein: yEpolylinker-yECFP-hphMX4 (C terminal on backbone)
  Cloning method: Restriction Enzyme; 5′ cloning site BamHI (unknown if destroyed); 3′ cloning site BssHII (unknown if destroyed)
  Sequencing primers: 5′ CCTTATGTATCATACACATACG
Resource information
  A portion of this plasmid was derived from a plasmid made by: Addgene plasmid 8726 (Sheff, M. A. and Thorn, K. S. (2004). Optimized cassettes for fluorescent protein tagging in Saccharomyces cerevisiae. Yeast 21, 661-70.)
Terms and licenses: Academic/Nonprofit Terms; Industry Terms: Not Available to Industry
How to cite: pCY 3020-02 was a gift from Anne Robinson (Addgene plasmid # 36213 ; http://n2t.net/addgene:36213 ; RRID:Addgene_36213)
