[The description below was written by a language model from this plasmid's Addgene catalogue record and pLannotate feature annotations shown in this document.]
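Description:
pCY 3020-02 is a yeast tagging-cassette plasmid built on the pBS10 backbone. It is not meant to be maintained in yeast. Instead it serves as a PCR template for amplifying a module that is integrated into the yeast genome by homologous recombination. Consistent with this, neither the record nor the feature table shows a yeast replication origin or centromere. In E. coli the plasmid is propagated through a high-copy ColE1/pUC-type origin and selected with ampicillin via the β-lactamase gene and its own promoter. The annotation also finds short lacI, rop and bom fragments, which are backbone remnants, and T7 and SP6 phage promoters flanking the cassette region.

The payload is described as yEpolylinker-yECFP-hphMX4, a yeast-enhanced cyan fluorescent protein preceded by a polylinker and followed by a hygromycin resistance marker. The automated annotation labels the fluorescent protein ORF as "CGFP", an Aequorea victoria-derived cyan variant. It calls the marker hphMX6 rather than hphMX4, which probably reflects nearest-match naming rather than a real discrepancy. No promoter is annotated upstream of the fluorescent protein. This fits the design, in which the cassette is amplified with primers carrying homology to a target locus and inserted in frame at the 3′ end of a chromosomal gene. The resulting C-terminal fusion is then expressed from the gene's native promoter, and integrants are selected on hygromycin.

Part of the plasmid derives from an earlier set of optimized fluorescent protein tagging cassettes for Saccharomyces cerevisiae. It belongs to a cassette series made for live-cell imaging of proteins and high-resolution techniques in yeast.
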