Features (pLannotate 1.2.2; 10 found; start..end, strand, type, name):
     87..800     +  CDS            CGFP: CGFP is a basic (constitutively fluorescent) cyan fluorescent protein published in 2000, derived from Aequorea victoria. It has low acid sensitivity.
    857..2432    +  gene           hphMX6: yeast selectable marker conferring hygromycin resistance
   2540..2558    -  promoter       T7 promoter: promoter for bacteriophage T7 RNA polymerase
   2580..2633    -  CDS            lacI (fragment): lac repressor; lacI; The lac repressor binds to the lac operator to inhibit transcription in E. coli. This inhibition can be relieved by adding lactose or isopropyl-β-D-thiogalactopyranoside (IPTG).
   2816..3404    -  rep_origin     ori: high-copy-number ColE1/pMB1/pBR322/pUC origin of replication
   3575..4435    -  CDS            AmpR: β-lactamase; bla; confers resistance to ampicillin, carbenicillin, and related antibiotics
   4436..4540    -  promoter       AmpR promoter: bla
   4635..4670    +  CDS            rop (fragment): Rop protein, which maintains plasmids at low copy number; rop
   4772..4823    +  misc_feature   bom (fragment): basis of mobility region from pBR322
   4886..2       +  promoter       SP6 promoter (across the origin): promoter for bacteriophage SP6 RNA polymerase
>Addgene plasmid #36213 | pCY 3020-02 | depositor full sequence | sequence record 47083 | pCY 3020-02 sequence 4902 bps
GAACGCGGCCGCCAGCTGAAGCTTCGTACGCTGCAGGTCGACGGATCCCCGGGTTAATTAACGGTGACGG
TGCTGGTTTAATTAACATGTCTAAAGGTGAAGAATTATTCACTGGTGTTGTCCCAATTTTGGTTGAATTA
GATGGTGATGTTAATGGTCACAAATTTTCTGTCTCCGGTGAAGGTGAAGGTGATGCTACTTACGGTAAAT
TGACCTTAAAATTTATTTGTACTACTGGTAAATTGCCAGTTCCATGGCCAACCTTAGTCACTACTTTAAC
TTGGGGTGTTCAATGTTTTTCTAGATACCCAGATCATATGAAACAACATGACTTTTTCAAGTCTGCCATG
CCAGAAGGTTATGTTCAAGAAAGAACTATTTTTTTCAAAGATGACGGTAACTACAAGACCAGAGCTGAAG
TCAAGTTTGAAGGTGATACCTTAGTTAATAGAATCGAATTAAAAGGTATTGATTTTAAAGAAGATGGTAA
CATTTTAGGTCACAAATTGGAATACAACTATAACTCTCACAATGTTTACATCATGGCTGACAAACAAAAG
AATGGTATCAAAGTTAACTTCAAAATTAGACACAACATTGAAGATGGTTCTGTTCAATTAGCTGACCATT
ATCAACAAAATACTCCAATTGGTGATGGTCCAGTCTTGTTACCAGACAACCATTACTTATCCTATCAATC
TAGATTATCCAAAGATCCAAACGAAAAGAGAGACCACATGGTCTTGTTAGAATTTGTTACTGCTGCTGGT
ATTACCCATGGTATGGATGAATTGTACAAATAAGGCGCGCCAGATCTGTTTAGCTTGCCTCGTCCCCGCC
GGGTCACCCGGCCAGCGACATGGAGGCCCAGAATACCCTCCTTGACAGTCTTGACGTGCGCAGCTCAGGG
GCATGATGTGACTGTCGCCCGTACATTTAGCCCATACATCCCCATGTATAATCATTTGCATCCATACATT
TTGATGGCCGCACGGCGCGAAGCAAAAATTACGGCTCCTCGCTGCAGACCTGCGAGCAGGGAAACGCTCC
CCTCACAGACGCGTTGAATTGTCCCCACGCCGCGCCCCTGTAGAGAAATATAAAAGGTTAGGATTTGCCA
CTGAGGTTCTTCTTTCATATACTTCCTTTTAAAATCTTGCTAGGATACAGTTCTCACATCACATCCGAAC
ATAAACAACCATGGGTAAAAAGCCTGAACTCACCGCGACGTCTGTCGAGAAGTTTCTGATCGAAAAGTTC
GACAGCGTCTCCGACCTGATGCAGCTCTCGGAGGGCGAAGAATCTCGTGCTTTCAGCTTCGATGTAGGAG
GGCGTGGATATGTCCTGCGGGTAAATAGCTGCGCCGATGGTTTCTACAAAGATCGTTATGTTTATCGGCA
CTTTGCATCGGCCGCGCTCCCGATTCCGGAAGTGCTTGACATTGGGGAATTCAGCGAGAGCCTGACCTAT
TGCATCTCCCGCCGTGCACAGGGTGTCACGTTGCAAGACCTGCCTGAAACCGAACTGCCCGCTGTTCTGC
AGCCGGTCGCGGAGGCCATGGATGCGATCGCTGCGGCCGATCTTAGCCAGACGAGCGGGTTCGGCCCATT
CGGACCGCAAGGAATCGGTCAATACACTACATGGCGTGATTTCATATGCGCGATTGCTGATCCCCATGTG
TATCACTGGCAAACTGTGATGGACGACACCGTCAGTGCGTCCGTCGCGCAGGCTCTCGATGAGCTGATGC
TTTGGGCCGAGGACTGCCCCGAAGTCCGGCACCTCGTGCACGCGGATTTCGGCTCCAACAATGTCCTGAC
GGACAATGGCCGCATAACAGCGGTCATTGACTGGAGCGAGGCGATGTTCGGGGATTCCCAATACGAGGTC
GCCAACATCTTCTTCTGGAGGCCGTGGTTGGCTTGTATGGAGCAGCAGACGCGCTACTTCGAGCGGAGGC
ATCCGGAGCTTGCAGGATCGCCGCGGCTCCGGGCGTATATGCTCCGCATTGGTCTTGACCAACTCTATCA
GAGCTTGGTTGACGGCAATTTCGATGATGCAGCTTGGGCGCAGGGTCGATGCGACGCAATCGTCCGATCC
GGAGCCGGGACTGTCGGGCGTACACAAATCGCCCGCAGAAGCGCGGCCGTCTGGACCGATGGCTGTGTAG
AAGTACTCGCCGATAGTGGAAACCGACGCCCCAGCACTCGTCCGAGGGCAAAGGAATAATCAGTACTGAC
AATAAAAAGATTCTTGTTTTCAAGAACTTGTCATTTGTATAGTTTTTTTATATTGTAGTTGTTCTATTTT
AATCAAATGTTAGCGTGATTTATATTTTTTTTCGCCTCGACATCATCTGCCCAGATGCGAAGTTAAGTGC
GCAGAAAGTAATATCATGCGTCAATCGTATGTGAATGCTGGTCGCTATACTGCTGTCGATTCGATACTAA
CGCCGCCATCCAGTGTCGAAAACGAGCTCGAATTCATCGATGATATCAGATCCACTAGTGGCCTATGCGG
CCGCGGATCTGCCGGTCTCCCTATAGTGAGTCGTATTAATTTCGATAAGCCAGGTTAACCTGCATTAATG
AATCGGCCAACGCGCGGGGAGAGGCGGTTTGCGTATTGGGCGCTCTTCCGCTTCCTCGCTCACTGACTCG
CTGCGCTCGGTCGTTCGGCTGCGGCGAGCGGTATCAGCTCACTCAAAGGCGGTAATACGGTTATCCACAG
AATCAGGGGATAACGCAGGAAAGAACATGTGAGCAAAAGGCCAGCAAAAGGCCAGGAACCGTAAAAAGGC
CGCGTTGCTGGCGTTTTTCCATAGGCTCCGCCCCCCTGACGAGCATCACAAAAATCGACGCTCAAGTCAG
AGGTGGCGAAACCCGACAGGACTATAAAGATACCAGGCGTTTCCCCCTGGAAGCTCCCTCGTGCGCTCTC
CTGTTCCGACCCTGCCGCTTACCGGATACCTGTCCGCCTTTCTCCCTTCGGGAAGCGTGGCGCTTTCTCA
ATGCTCACGCTGTAGGTATCTCAGTTCGGTGTAGGTCGTTCGCTCCAAGCTGGGCTGTGTGCACGAACCC
CCCGTTCAGCCCGACCGCTGCGCCTTATCCGGTAACTATCGTCTTGAGTCCAACCCGGTAAGACACGACT
TATCGCCACTGGCAGCAGCCACTGGTAACAGGATTAGCAGAGCGAGGTATGTAGGCGGTGCTACAGAGTT
CTTGAAGTGGTGGCCTAACTACGGCTACACTAGAAGGACAGTATTTGGTATCTGCGCTCTGCTGAAGCCA
GTTACCTTCGGAAAAAGAGTTGGTAGCTCTTGATCCGGCAAACAAACCACCGCTGGTAGCGGTGGTTTTT
TTGTTTGCAAGCAGCAGATTACGCGCAGAAAAAAAGGATCTCAAGAAGATCCTTTGATCTTTTCTACGGG
GTCTGACGCTCAGTGGAACGAAAACTCACGTTAAGGGATTTTGGTCATGAGATTATCAAAAAGGATCTTC
ACCTAGATCCTTTTAAATTAAAAATGAAGTTTTAAATCAATCTAAAGTATATATGAGTAAACTTGGTCTG
ACAGTTACCAATGCTTAATCAGTGAGGCACCTATCTCAGCGATCTGTCTATTTCGTTCATCCATAGTTGC
CTGACTCCCCGTCGTGTAGATAACTACGATACGGGAGGGCTTACCATCTGGCCCCAGTGCTGCAATGATA
CCGCGAGACCCACGCTCACCGGCTCCAGATTTATCAGCAATAAACCAGCCAGCCGGAAGGGCCGAGCGCA
GAAGTGGTCCTGCAACTTTATCCGCCTCCATCCAGTCTATTAATTGTTGCCGGGAAGCTAGAGTAAGTAG
TTCGCCAGTTAATAGTTTGCGCAACGTTGTTGCCATTGCTACAGGCATCGTGGTGTCACGCTCGTCGTTT
GGTATGGCTTCATTCAGCTCCGGTTCCCAACGATCAAGGCGAGTTACATGATCCCCCATGTTGTGCAAAA
AAGCGGTTAGCTCCTTCGGTCCTCCGATCGTTGTCAGAAGTAAGTTGGCCGCAGTGTTATCACTCATGGT
TATGGCAGCACTGCATAATTCTCTTACTGTCATGCCATCCGTAAGATGCTTTTCTGTGACTGGTGAGTAC
TCAACCAAGTCATTCTGAGAATAGTGTATGCGGCGACCGAGTTGCTCTTGCCCGGCGTCAATACGGGATA
ATACCGCGCCACATAGCAGAACTTTAAAAGTGCTCATCATTGGAAAACGTTCTTCGGGGCGAAAACTCTC
AAGGATCTTACCGCTGTTGAGATCCAGTTCGATGTAACCCACTCGTGCACCCAACTGATCTTCAGCATCT
TTTACTTTCACCAGCGTTTCTGGGTGAGCAAAAACAGGAAGGCAAAATGCCGCAAAAAAGGGAATAAGGG
CGACACGGAAATGTTGAATACTCATACTCTTCCTTTTTCAATATTATTGAAGCATTTATCAGGGTTATTG
TCTCATGAGCGGATACATATTTGAATGTATTTAGAAAAATAAACAAATAGGGGTTCCGCGCACATTTCCC
CGAAAAGTGCCACCTGACGTCTAAGAAACCATTATTATCATGACATTAACCTATAAAAATAGGCGTATCA
CGAGGCCCTTTCGTCTCGCGCGTTTCGGTGATGACGGTGAAAACCTCTGACACATGCAGCTCCCGGAGAC
GGTCACAGCTTGTCTGTAAGCGGATGCCGGGAGCAGACAAGCCCGTCAGGGCGCGTCAGCGGGTGTTGGC
GGGTGTCGGGGCTGGCTTAACTATGCGGCATCAGAGCAGATTGTACTGAGAGTGCACCATATGGACATAT
TGTCGTTAGAACGCGGCTACAATTAATACATAACCTTATGTATCATACACATACGATTTAGGTGACACTA
TA
