>Addgene plasmid #36213 | pCY 3020-02 | addgene partial sequence | sequence record 47123 | SP6 5'-ATTTAGGTGACACTATAG-3'
CGGATCCCCGGGTTAATTAACGGTGACGGTGCTGGTTTAATTAACATGTCTAAAGGTGAAGAATTATTCA
CTGGTGTTGTCCCAATTTTGGTTGAATTAGATGGTGATGTTAATGGTCACAAATTTTCTGTCTCCGGTGA
AGGTGAAGGTGATGCTACTTACGGTAAATTGACCTTAAAATTTATTTGTACTACTGGTAAATTGCCAGTT
CCATGGCCAACCTTAGTCACTACTTTAACTTGGGGTGTTCAATGTTTTTCTAGATACCCAGATCATATGA
AACAACATGACTTTTTCAAGTCTGCCATGCCAGAAGGTTATGTTCAAGAAAGAACTATTTTTTTCAAAGA
TGACGGTAACTACAAGACCAGAGCTGAAGTCAAGTTTGAAGGTGATACCTTAGTTAATAGAATCGAATTA
AAAGGTATTGATTTTAAAGAAGATGGTAACATTTTAGGTCACAAATTGGAATACAACTATAACTCTCACA
ATGTTTACATCATGGCTGACAAACAAAAGAATGGTATCAAAGTTAACTTCAAAATTAGACACAACATTGA
AGATGGTTCTGTTCAATTAGCTGACCATTATCAACAAAATACTCCAATTGGTGATGGTCCAGTCTTGTTA
CCAGACAACCATTACTTATCCTATCAATCTAGATTATCCAAAGATCCAAACGAAAAGAGAGACCACATGG
TCTTGTTAGAATTTGTTACTGCTGCTGGTATTACCCATGGTATGGATGAATTGTACAAATAAGGCGCGCC
AGATCTGTTTAGCTTGCCTC
