>Addgene plasmid #36213 | pCY 3020-02 | addgene partial sequence | sequence record 47672 | T7 5'-TAATACGACTCACTATAGGG-3'
ATCTGATATCATCGATGAATTCGAGCTCGTTTTCGACACTGGATGGCGGCGTTAGTATCGAATCGACAGC
AGTATAGCGACCAGCATTCACATACGATTGACGCATGATATTACTTTCTGCGCACTTAACTTCGCATCTG
GGCAGATGATGTCGAGGCGAAAAAAAATATAAATCACGCTAACATTTGATTAAAATAGAACAACTACAAT
ATAAAAAAACTATACAAATGACAAGTTCTTGAAAACAAGAATCTTTTTATTGTCAGTACTGATTATTCCT
TTGCCCTCGGACGAGTGCTGGGGCGTCGGTTTCCACTATCGGCGAGTACTTCTACACAGCCATCGGTCCA
GACGGCCGCGCTTCTGCGGGCGATTTGTGTACGCCCGACAGTCCCGGCTCCGGATCGGACGATTGCGTCG
CATCGACCCTGCGCCCAAGCTGCATCATCGAAATTGCCGTCAACCAAGCTCTGATAGAGTTGGTCAAGAC
CAATGCGGAGCATATACGCCCGGAGCCGCGGCGATCCTGCAAGCTCCGGATGCCTCCGCTCGAAGTAGCG
CGTCTGCTGCTCCATACAAGCCAACCACGGCCTCCAGAAGAAGATGTTGGCGACCTCGTATTGGGAATCC
CCGAACATCGCCTCGCTCCAGTCAATGACCGCTGTTATGCGGCCATTGTCCGTCAGGACATTGTTGGAGC
CGAAATCCGCGTGCACGAGGTGCCGGACTTCGGGGCAGTCCTCGGCCCAAAGCATCAGCTCATCGAGAGC
CTGCGCGACGGACGCACTGACGGTGTCGTCCATCACAGTTTGCCAGTGATACACATGGGGATC
